Addgene plasmid #153142: Flag-FOXO3
Purpose: Expression of Flag tagged human FOXO3 in mammalian cells
Depositing lab: Stefan Koch. Depositing organization: Linkopings Universitet. Publication: A uniform expression library for the exploration of FOX transcription factor biology. Moparthi L, Koch S. Differentiation. 2020 Sep - Oct;115:30-36. doi: 10.1016/j.diff.2020.08.002. Epub 2020 Aug 20. PubMed 32858261.
Backbone
  Vector backbone: pCS2+ N-flag
  Backbone size w/o insert (bp): 4131
  Vector type: Mammalian Expression
Growth in bacteria
  Bacterial resistance: Ampicillin, 100 μg/mL
  Growth temperature: 37°C
  Growth strain: DH5alpha
  Copy number: High Copy
Gene/Insert
  Gene/Insert name: human FOXO3
  Species: H. sapiens (human)
  Insert size (bp): 2026
  Entrez Gene: FOXO3 (a.k.a. AF6q21, FKHRL1, FKHRL1P2, FOXO2, FOXO3A)
  Promoter: CMV IE94
  Tag / fusion protein: Flag (N terminal on backbone)
  Cloning method: Restriction Enzyme; 5′ cloning site BamHI (not destroyed); 3′ cloning site XhoI (not destroyed)
  Sequencing primers: 5′ SP6; 3′ EBV-rev
Terms and licenses: Academic/Nonprofit Terms; Industry Terms: Not Available to Industry
How to cite: Flag-FOXO3 was a gift from Stefan Koch (Addgene plasmid # 153142 ; http://n2t.net/addgene:153142 ; RRID:Addgene_153142)
