[The description below was written by a language model from this plasmid's Addgene catalogue record and the feature table of its GenBank file.]
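Description:
Flag-FOXO3 is a mammalian expression plasmid built on the pCS2+ N-flag backbone, carrying the human FOXO3 coding sequence (also known as FKHRL1 or FOXO3A), a forkhead-box transcription factor. The roughly 2 kb insert was placed between BamHI and XhoI sites, both of which are retained, giving a circular construct of 6135 bp. In bacteria the plasmid is maintained at high copy from a ColE1/pUC-type origin and selected through the beta-lactamase gene conferring ampicillin resistance. An f1 phage origin is also present, which allows single-stranded DNA production. No mammalian selection marker is annotated, so the plasmid appears suited to transient expression.

Expression in mammalian cells is driven by the simian cytomegalovirus IE94 enhancer/promoter, a strong constitutive element that spans the end of the circular map and reads into the expression cassette. Downstream of it lie a Kozak consensus for efficient translation initiation and a backbone-encoded FLAG epitope, which includes an enterokinase cleavage site, fused to the N terminus of FOXO3. The FOXO3 open reading frame itself is not annotated as a feature in the table, but it occupies the interval between the FLAG tag and the SV40 polyadenylation signal that terminates the transcript. An SP6 promoter sits upstream of the tagged coding sequence and can be used for in vitro synthesis of sense RNA, while T7 and T3 promoters lie in the opposite orientation on either side of the poly(A) signal. Residual lac promoter/operator sequences come from the cloning vector. The plasmid belongs to a uniform library of FOX family expression constructs and serves to overexpress FOXO3 with an epitope for antibody-based detection or pulldown.
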