LOCUS       Exported 6135 bp ds-DNA circular SYN 12-MAY-2021
DEFINITION  Expression of Flag tagged human FOXO3 in mammalian cells.
ACCESSION   .
VERSION     .
KEYWORDS    Flag-FOXO3
SOURCE      synthetic DNA construct
  ORGANISM  synthetic DNA construct
REFERENCE   1 (bases 1 to 6135)
  AUTHORS   Moparthi L, Koch S
  TITLE     A uniform expression library for the exploration of FOX
            transcription factor biology
  JOURNAL   Elsevier 2020
REFERENCE   2 (bases 1 to 6135)
  AUTHORS   .
  TITLE     Direct Submission
  JOURNAL   Exported May 12, 2021 from SnapGene Server 1.1.58
            http://www.snapgene.com
FEATURES             Location/Qualifiers
     source          1..6135
                     /organism="synthetic DNA construct"
                     /mol_type="other DNA"
     promoter        35..53
                     /label=SP6 promoter
                     /note="promoter for bacteriophage SP6 RNA polymerase"
     primer_bind     35..52
                     /label=SP6
                     /note="SP6 promoter, forward primer"
     regulatory      85..94
                     /regulatory_class="other"
                     /note="vertebrate consensus sequence for strong initiation
                     of translation (Kozak, 1987)"
     CDS             94..117
                     /codon_start=1
                     /product="FLAG(R) epitope tag, followed by an enterokinase
                     cleavage site"
                     /label=FLAG
                     /translation="DYKDDDDK"
     promoter        complement(2165..2182)
                     /label=T7 promoter
                     /note="promoter for bacteriophage T7 RNA polymerase"
     polyA_signal    2187..2321
                     /label=SV40 poly(A) signal
                     /note="SV40 polyadenylation signal"
     primer_bind     complement(2211..2230)
                     /label=EBV-rev
                     /note="SV40 polyA terminator, reverse primer"
     primer_bind     2265..2284
                     /label=SV40pA-R
                     /note="SV40 polyA, reverse primer"
     primer_bind     complement(2434..2454)
                     /label=T3
                     /note="T3 promoter, forward primer"
     promoter        complement(2434..2452)
                     /label=T3 promoter
                     /note="promoter for bacteriophage T3 RNA polymerase"
     primer_bind     complement(2473..2489)
                     /label=M13 rev
                     /note="common sequencing primer, one of multiple similar
                     variants"
     primer_bind     complement(2473..2489)
                     /label=M13 Reverse
                     /note="In lacZ gene. Also called M13-rev"
     primer_bind     complement(2486..2508)
                     /label=M13/pUC Reverse
                     /note="In lacZ gene"
     protein_bind    2497..2513
                     /label=lac operator
                     /bound_moiety="lac repressor encoded by lacI"
                     /note="The lac repressor binds to the lac operator to
                     inhibit transcription in E. coli. This inhibition can be
                     relieved by adding lactose or
                     isopropyl-beta-D-thiogalactopyranoside (IPTG)."
     promoter        complement(2521..2551)
                     /label=lac promoter
                     /note="promoter for the E. coli lac operon"
     protein_bind    2566..2587
                     /label=CAP binding site
                     /bound_moiety="E. coli catabolite activator protein"
                     /note="CAP binding activates transcription in the presence
                     of cAMP."
     primer_bind     complement(2704..2721)
                     /label=L4440
                     /note="L4440 vector, forward primer"
     rep_origin      complement(2875..3463)
                     /direction=LEFT
                     /label=ori
                     /note="high-copy-number ColE1/pMB1/pBR322/pUC origin of
                     replication"
     primer_bind     complement(2955..2974)
                     /label=pBR322ori-F
                     /note="pBR322 origin, forward primer"
     CDS             complement(3634..4494)
                     /codon_start=1
                     /gene="bla"
                     /product="beta-lactamase"
                     /label=AmpR
                     /note="confers resistance to ampicillin, carbenicillin, and
                     related antibiotics"
                     /translation="MSIQHFRVALIPFFAAFCLPVFAHPETLVKVKDAEDQLGARVGYI
                     ELDLNSGKILESFRPEERFPMMSTFKVLLCGAVLSRIDAGQEQLGRRIHYSQNDLVEYS
                     PVTEKHLTDGMTVRELCSAAITMSDNTAANLLLTTIGGPKELTAFLHNMGDHVTRLDRW
                     EPELNEAIPNDERDTTMPVAMATTLRKLLTGELLTLASRQQLIDWMEADKVAGPLLRSA
                     LPAGWFIADKSGAGERGSRGIIAALGPDGKPSRIVVIYTTGSQATMDERNRQIAEIGAS
                     LIKHW"
     primer_bind     4257..4276
                     /label=Amp-R
                     /note="Ampicillin resistance gene, reverse primer"
     promoter        complement(4495..4599)
                     /gene="bla"
                     /label=AmpR promoter
     rep_origin      complement(4625..5080)
                     /direction=LEFT
                     /label=f1 ori
                     /note="f1 bacteriophage origin of replication; arrow
                     indicates direction of (+) strand synthesis"
     primer_bind     complement(4762..4783)
                     /label=F1ori-F
                     /note="F1 origin, forward primer"
     primer_bind     4974..4993
                     /label=F1ori-R
                     /note="F1 origin, reverse primer"
     promoter        5158..6135
                     /label=CMV IE94 promoter
                     /note="enhancer/promoter region of simian cytomegalovirus
                     major immediate early transcription unit IE94"
ORIGIN
        1 cgccattctg cctggggacg tcggagcaag cttgatttag gtgacactat agaatacaag
       61 ctacttgttc tttttgcagg atcagccacc atggattaca aggacgacga cgataaggga
      121 tccgcagagg caccggcttc cccggccccg ctctctccgc tcgaagtgga gctggacccg
      181 gagttcgagc cccagagccg tccgcgatcc tgtacgtggc ccctgcaaag gccggagctc
      241 caagcgagcc ctgccaagcc ctcgggggag acggccgccg actccatgat ccccgaggag
      301 gaggacgatg aagacgacga ggacggcggg ggacgggccg gctcggccat ggcgatcggc
      361 ggcggcggcg ggagcggcac gctgggctcc gggctgctcc ttgaggactc ggcccgggtg
      421 ctggcacccg gagggcaaga ccccgggtct gggccagcca ccgcggcggg cgggctgagc
      481 gggggtacac aggcgctgct gcagcctcag caaccgctgc caccgccgca gccgggggcg
      541 gctgggggct ccgggcagcc gaggaaatgt tcgtcgcggc ggaacgcctg gggaaacctg
      601 tcctacgcgg acctgatcac ccgcgccatc gagagctccc cggacaaacg gctcactctg
      661 tcccagatct acgagtggat ggtgcgttgc gtgccctact tcaaggataa gggcgacagc
      721 aacagctctg ccggctggaa gaactccatc cggcacaacc tgtcactgca tagtcgattc
      781 atgcgggtcc agaatgaggg aactggcaag agctcttggt ggatcatcaa ccctgatggg
      841 gggaagagcg gaaaagcccc ccggcggcgg gctgtctcca tggacaatag caacaagtat
      901 accaagagcc gtggccgcgc agccaagaag aaggcagccc tgcagacagc ccccgaatca
      961 gctgacgaca gtccctccca gctctccaag tggcctggca gccccacgtc acgcagcagt
     1021 gatgagctgg atgcgtggac ggacttccgt tcacgcacca attctaacgc cagcacagtc
     1081 agtggccgcc tgtcgcccat catggcaagc acagagttgg atgaagtcca ggacgatgat
     1141 gcgcctctct cgcccatgct ctacagcagc tcagccagcc tgtcaccttc agtaagcaag
     1201 ccgtgcacgg tggaactgcc acggctgact gatatggcag gcaccatgaa tctgaatgat
     1261 gggctgactg aaaacctcat ggacgacctg ctggataaca tcacgctccc gccatcccag
     1321 ccatcgccca ctgggggact catgcagcgg agctctagct tcccgtatac caccaagggc
     1381 tcgggcctgg gctccccaac cagctccttt aacagcacgg tgttcggacc ttcatctctg
     1441 aactccctac gccagtctcc catgcagacc atccaagaga acaagccagc taccttctct
     1501 tccatgtcac actatggtaa ccagacactc caggacctgc tcacttcgga ctcacttagc
     1561 cacagcgatg tcatgatgac acagtcggac cccttgatgt ctcaggccag caccgctgtg
     1621 tctgcccaga attcccgccg gaacgtgatg cttcgcaatg atccgatgat gtcctttgct
     1681 gcccagccta accagggaag tttggtcaat cagaacttgc tccaccacca gcaccaaacc
     1741 cagggcgctc ttggtggcag ccgtgccttg tcgaattctg tcagcaacat gggcttgagt
     1801 gagtccagca gccttgggtc agccaaacac cagcagcagt ctcctgtcag ccagtctatg
     1861 caaaccctct cggactctct ctcaggctcc tccttgtact caactagtgc aaacctgccc
     1921 gtcatgggcc atgagaagtt ccccagcgac ttggacctgg acatgttcaa tgggagcttg
     1981 gaatgtgaca tggagtccat tatccgtagt gaactcatgg atgctgatgg gttggatttt
     2041 aactttgatt ccctcatctc cacacagaat gttgttggtt tgaacgtggg gaacttcact
     2101 ggtgctaagc aggcctcatc tcagagctgg gtgccaggct gaaggatcac tcgagcctct
     2161 agaactatag tgagtcgtat tacgtagatc cagacatgat aagatacatt gatgagtttg
     2221 gacaaaccac aactagaatg cagtgaaaaa aatgctttat ttgtgaaatt tgtgatgcta
     2281 ttgctttatt tgtaaccatt ataagctgca ataaacaagt taacaacaac aattgcattc
     2341 attttatgtt tcaggttcag ggggaggtgt gggaggtttt ttaattcgcg gccgcggcgc
     2401 caatgcattg ggcccggtac ccagcttttg ttccctttag tgagggttaa ttgcgcgctt
     2461 ggcgtaatca tggtcatagc tgtttcctgt gtgaaattgt tatccgctca caattccaca
     2521 caacatacga gccgggagca taaagtgtaa agcctggggt gcctaatgag tgagctaact
     2581 cacattaatt gcgttgcgct cactgcccgc tttccagtcg ggaaacctgt cgtgccagct
     2641 gcattaatga atcggccaac gcgcggggag aggcggtttg cgtattgggc gctcttccgc
     2701 ttcctcgctc actgactcgc tgcgctcggt cgttcggctg cggcgagcgg tatcagctca
     2761 ctcaaaggcg gtaatacggt tatccacaga atcaggggat aacgcaggaa agaacatgtg
     2821 agcaaaaggc cagcaaaagg ccaggaaccg taaaaaggcc gcgttgctgg cgtttttcca
     2881 taggctccgc ccccctgacg agcatcacaa aaatcgacgc tcaagtcaga ggtggcgaaa
     2941 cccgacagga ctataaagat accaggcgtt tccccctgga agctccctcg tgcgctctcc
     3001 tgttccgacc ctgccgctta ccggatacct gtccgccttt ctcccttcgg gaagcgtggc
     3061 gctttctcat agctcacgct gtaggtatct cagttcggtg taggtcgttc gctccaagct
     3121 gggctgtgtg cacgaacccc ccgttcagcc cgaccgctgc gccttatccg gtaactatcg
     3181 tcttgagtcc aacccggtaa gacacgactt atcgccactg gcagcagcca ctggtaacag
     3241 gattagcaga gcgaggtatg taggcggtgc tacagagttc ttgaagtggt ggcctaacta
     3301 cggctacact agaagaacag tatttggtat ctgcgctctg ctgaagccag ttaccttcgg
     3361 aaaaagagtt ggtagctctt gatccggcaa acaaaccacc gctggtagcg gtggtttttt
     3421 tgtttgcaag cagcagatta cgcgcagaaa aaaaggatct caagaagatc ctttgatctt
     3481 ttctacgggg tctgacgctc agtggaacga aaactcacgt taagggattt tggtcatgag
     3541 attatcaaaa aggatcttca cctagatcct tttaaattaa aaatgaagtt ttaaatcaat
     3601 ctaaagtata tatgagtaaa cttggtctga cagttaccaa tgcttaatca gtgaggcacc
     3661 tatctcagcg atctgtctat ttcgttcatc catagttgcc tgactccccg tcgtgtagat
     3721 aactacgata cgggagggct taccatctgg ccccagtgct gcaatgatac cgcgagaccc
     3781 acgctcaccg gctccagatt tatcagcaat aaaccagcca gccggaaggg ccgagcgcag
     3841 aagtggtcct gcaactttat ccgcctccat ccagtctatt aattgttgcc gggaagctag
     3901 agtaagtagt tcgccagtta atagtttgcg caacgttgtt gccattgcta caggcatcgt
     3961 ggtgtcacgc tcgtcgtttg gtatggcttc attcagctcc ggttcccaac gatcaaggcg
     4021 agttacatga tcccccatgt tgtgcaaaaa agcggttagc tccttcggtc ctccgatcgt
     4081 tgtcagaagt aagttggccg cagtgttatc actcatggtt atggcagcac tgcataattc
     4141 tcttactgtc atgccatccg taagatgctt ttctgtgact ggtgagtact caaccaagtc
     4201 attctgagaa tagtgtatgc ggcgaccgag ttgctcttgc ccggcgtcaa tacgggataa
     4261 taccgcgcca catagcagaa ctttaaaagt gctcatcatt ggaaaacgtt cttcggggcg
     4321 aaaactctca aggatcttac cgctgttgag atccagttcg atgtaaccca ctcgtgcacc
     4381 caactgatct tcagcatctt ttactttcac cagcgtttct gggtgagcaa aaacaggaag
     4441 gcaaaatgcc gcaaaaaagg gaataagggc gacacggaaa tgttgaatac tcatactctt
     4501 cctttttcaa tattattgaa gcatttatca gggttattgt ctcatgagcg gatacatatt
     4561 tgaatgtatt tagaaaaata aacaaatagg ggttccgcgc acatttcccc gaaaagtgcc
     4621 acctaaattg taagcgttaa tattttgtta aaattcgcgt taaatttttg ttaaatcagc
     4681 tcatttttta accaataggc cgaaatcggc aaaatccctt ataaatcaaa agaatagacc
     4741 gagatagggt tgagtgttgt tccagtttgg aacaagagtc cactattaaa gaacgtggac
     4801 tccaacgtca aaggnnnnnn nnnnnnnnnn nnnnnnnnnn nnnnnnnnnn nnnnnnnnnn
     4861 nnntnnnnnn nnnnnnnnnn nnnnnnnnnn nnnnnnnnnn nnnnnnnnnn nnnnnnnnnn
     4921 nnnnnnnnnn nnnnnnnnnn nnnnnnnnnn nnnnngnnnn nnnnnnnnnn nnnnnnnnnn
     4981 nnnnnnnnnn nnnnnnnnnn nnnnnnnnnn nnnnnnnnnn nnnnnnnnnn nnnnnnnnnn
     5041 nnnnnnnnnn nnnnnnnnnn nnnnnnnnnn nnnnnnnnnn cccattcgcc attcaggctg
     5101 cgcaactgtt gggaagggcg atcggtgcgg gcctcttcgc tattacgcca gtcgaccgcc
     5161 aattcaatat ggcgtatatg gactcatgcc aattcaatat ggtggatctg gacctgtgcc
     5221 aattcaatat ggcgtatatg gactcgtgcc aattcaatat ggtggatctg gaccccagcc
     5281 aattcaatat ggcggacttg gcaccatgcc aattcaatat ggcggacctg gcactgtgcc
     5341 aactggggag gggtctactt ggcacggtgc caagtttgag gaggggtctt ggccctgtgc
     5401 caagtccgcc atattgaatt ggcatggtgc caataatggc ggccatattg gctatatgcc
     5461 aggatcaata tataggcaat atccaatatg gccctatgcc aatatggcta ttggccaggt
     5521 tcaatactat gtattggccc tatgccatat agtattccat atatgggttt tcctattgac
     5581 gtagatagcc cctcccaatg ggcggtccca tataccatat atggggcttc ctaataccgc
     5641 ccatagccac tcccccattg acgtcaatgg tctctatata tggtctttcc tattgacgtc
     5701 atatgggcgg tcctattgac gtatatggcg cctcccccat tgacgtcaat tacggtaaat
     5761 ggcccgcctg gctcaatgcc cattgacgtc aataggacca cccaccattg acgtcaatgg
     5821 gatggctcat tgcccattca tatccgttct cacgccccct attgacgtca atgacggtaa
     5881 atggcccact tggcagtaca tcaatatcta ttaatagtaa cttggcaagt acattactat
     5941 tggaagtacg ccagggtaca ttggcagtac tcccattgac gtcaatggcg gtaaatggcc
     6001 cgcgatggct gccaagtaca tccccattga cgtcaatggg gaggggcaat gacgcaaatg
     6061 ggcgttccat tgacgtaaat gggcggtagg cgtgcctaat gggaggtcta tataagcaat
     6121 gctcgtttag ggaac
//
