>Addgene plasmid #153142 | Flag-FOXO3 | depositor partial sequence | sequence record 296344 | hFOXO3 gene sequence
ATGGCAGAGGCACCGGCTTCCCCGGCCCCGCTCTCTCCGCTCGAAGTGGAGCTGGACCCGGAGTTCGAGC
CCCAGAGCCGTCCGCGATCCTGTACGTGGCCCCTGCAAAGGCCGGAGCTCCAAGCGAGCCCTGCCAAGCC
CTCGGGGGAGACGGCCGCCGACTCCATGATCCCCGAGGAGGAGGACGATGAAGACGACGAGGACGGCGGG
GGACGGGCCGGCTCGGCCATGGCGATCGGCGGCGGCGGCGGGAGCGGCACGCTGGGCTCCGGGCTGCTCC
TTGAGGACTCGGCCCGGGTGCTGGCACCCGGAGGGCAAGACCCCGGGTCTGGGCCAGCCACCGCGGCGGG
CGGGCTGAGCGGGGGTACACAGGCGCTGCTGCAGCCTCAGCAACCGCTGCCACCGCCGCAGCCGGGGGCG
GCTGGGGGCTCCGGGCAGCCGAGGAAATGTTCGTCGCGGCGGAACGCCTGGGGAAACCTGTCCTACGCGG
ACCTGATCACCCGCGCCATCGAGAGCTCCCCGGACAAACGGCTCACTCTGTCCCAGATCTACGAGTGGAT
GGTGCGTTGCGTGCCCTACTTCAAGGATAAGGGCGACAGCAACAGCTCTGCCGGCTGGAAGAACTCCATC
CGGCACAACCTGTCACTGCATAGTCGATTCATGCGGGTCCAGAATGAGGGAACTGGCAAGAGCTCTTGGT
GGATCATCAACCCTGATGGGGGGAAGAGCGGAAAAGCCCCCCGGCGGCGGGCTGTCTCCATGGACAATAG
CAACAAGTATACCAAGAGCCGTGGCCGCGCAGCCAAGAAGAAGGCAGCCCTGCAGACAGCCCCCGAATCA
GCTGACGACAGTCCCTCCCAGCTCTCCAAGTGGCCTGGCAGCCCCACGTCACGCAGCAGTGATGAGCTGG
ATGCGTGGACGGACTTCCGTTCACGCACCAATTCTAACGCCAGCACAGTCAGTGGCCGCCTGTCGCCCAT
CATGGCAAGCACAGAGTTGGATGAAGTCCAGGACGATGATGCGCCTCTCTCGCCCATGCTCTACAGCAGC
TCAGCCAGCCTGTCACCTTCAGTAAGCAAGCCGTGCACGGTGGAACTGCCACGGCTGACTGATATGGCAG
GCACCATGAATCTGAATGATGGGCTGACTGAAAACCTCATGGACGACCTGCTGGATAACATCACGCTCCC
GCCATCCCAGCCATCGCCCACTGGGGGACTCATGCAGCGGAGCTCTAGCTTCCCGTATACCACCAAGGGC
TCGGGCCTGGGCTCCCCAACCAGCTCCTTTAACAGCACGGTGTTCGGACCTTCATCTCTGAACTCCCTAC
GCCAGTCTCCCATGCAGACCATCCAAGAGAACAAGCCAGCTACCTTCTCTTCCATGTCACACTATGGTAA
CCAGACACTCCAGGACCTGCTCACTTCGGACTCACTTAGCCACAGCGATGTCATGATGACACAGTCGGAC
CCCTTGATGTCTCAGGCCAGCACCGCTGTGTCTGCCCAGAATTCCCGCCGGAACGTGATGCTTCGCAATG
ATCCGATGATGTCCTTTGCTGCCCAGCCTAACCAGGGAAGTTTGGTCAATCAGAACTTGCTCCACCACCA
GCACCAAACCCAGGGCGCTCTTGGTGGCAGCCGTGCCTTGTCGAATTCTGTCAGCAACATGGGCTTGAGT
GAGTCCAGCAGCCTTGGGTCAGCCAAACACCAGCAGCAGTCTCCTGTCAGCCAGTCTATGCAAACCCTCT
CGGACTCTCTCTCAGGCTCCTCCTTGTACTCAACTAGTGCAAACCTGCCCGTCATGGGCCATGAGAAGTT
CCCCAGCGACTTGGACCTGGACATGTTCAATGGGAGCTTGGAATGTGACATGGAGTCCATTATCCGTAGT
GAACTCATGGATGCTGATGGGTTGGATTTTAACTTTGATTCCCTCATCTCCACACAGAATGTTGTTGGTT
TGAACGTGGGGAACTTCACTGGTGCTAAGCAGGCCTCATCTCAGAGCTGGGTGCCAGGCTGA
